>Addgene plasmid #89820 | pLNCX2-lifeact-mAPPLE | addgene full sequence | sequence record 178082 | Addgene NGS Result
CGTTACATAACTTACGGTAAATGGCCCGCCTGGCTGACCGCCCAACGACCCCCGCCCATTGACGTCAATA
ATGACGTATGTTCCCATAGTAACGCCAATAGGGACTTTCCATTGACGTCAATGGGTGGAGTATTTACGGT
AAACTGCCCACTTGGCAGTACATCAAGTGTATCATATGCCAAGTACGCCCCCTATTGACGTCAATGACGG
TAAATGGCCCGCCTGGCATTATGCCCAGTACATGACCTTATGGGACTTTCCTACTTGGCAGTACATCTAC
GTATTAGTCATCGCTATTACCATGGTGATGCGGTTTTGGCAGTACATCAATGGGCGTGGATAGCGGTTTG
ACTCACGGGGATTTCCAAGTCTCCACCCCATTGACGTCAATGGGAGTTTGTTTTGGCACCAAAATCAACG
GGACTTTCCAAAATGTCGTAACAACTCCGCCCCATTGACGCAAATGGGCGGTAGGCGTGTACGGTGGGAG
GTCTATATAAGCAGAGCTGGTTTAGTGAACCGTCAGATCCGCTAGCGCTACCGGACTCAGATCTCGAGAT
GGGCGTGGCCGACCTGATCAAGAAGTTCGAGAGCATCAGCAAGGAGGAGGGATCCGTGAGCAAGGGCGAG
GAGAATAACATGGCCATCATCAAGGAGTTCATGCGCTTCAAGGTGCACATGGAGGGCTCCGTGAACGGCC
ACGAGTTCGAGATCGAGGGCGAGGGCGAGGGCCGCCCCTACGAGGCCTTTCAGACCGCTAAGCTGAAGGT
GACCAAGGGTGGCCCCCTGCCCTTCGCCTGGGACATCCTGTCCCCTCAGTTCATGTACGGCTCCAAGGTC
TACATTAAGCACCCAGCCGACATCCCCGACTACTTCAAGCTGTCCTTCCCCGAGGGCTTCAGGTGGGAGC
GCGTGATGAACTTCGAGGACGGCGGCATTATTCACGTTAACCAGGACTCCTCCCTGCAGGACGGCGTGTT
CATCTACAAGGTGAAGCTGCGCGGCACCAACTTCCCCTCCGACGGCCCCGTAATGCAGAAGAAGACCATG
GGCTGGGAGGCCTCCGAGGAGCGGATGTACCCCGAGGACGGCGCCCTGAAGAGCGAGATCAAGAAGAGGC
TGAAGCTGAAGGACGGCGGCCACTACGCCGCCGAGGTCAAGACCACCTACAAGGCCAAGAAGCCCGTGCA
GCTGCCCGGCGCCTACATCGTCGACATCAAGTTGGACATCGTGTCCCACAACGAGGACTACACCATCGTG
GAACAGTACGAACGCGCCGAGGGCCGCCACTCCACCGGCGGCATGGACGAGCTGTACAAGTCCTAAGTCG
ACCTTTCCTTAATGGCCTAACATCGATAAAATAAAAGATTTTATTTAGTCTCCAGAAAAAGGGGGGAATG
AAAGACCCCACCTGTAGGTTTGGCAAGCTAGCTTAAGTAACGCCATTTTGCAAGGCATGGAAAAATACAT
AACTGAGAATAGAGAAGTTCAGATCAAGGTCAGGAACAGATGGAACAGCTGAATATGGGCCAAACAGGAT
ATCTGTGGTAAGCAGTTCCTGCCCCGGCTCAGGGCCAAGAACAGATGGAACAGCTGAATATGGGCCAAAC
AGGATATCTGTGGTAAGCAGTTCCTGCCCCGGCTCAGGGCCAAGAACAGATGGTCCCCAGATGCGGTCCA
GCCCTCAGCAGTTTCTAGAGAACCATCAGATGTTTCCAGGGTGCCCCAAGGACCTGAAATGACCCTGTGC
CTTATTTGAACTAACCAATCAGTTCGCTTCTCGCTTCTGTTCGCGCGCTTCTGCTCCCCGAGCTCAATAA
AAGAGCCCACAACCCCTCACTCGGGGCGCCAGTCCTCCGATTGACTGAGTCGCCCGGGTACCCGTGTATC
CAATAAACCCTCTTGCAGTTGCATCCGACTTGTGGTCTCGCTGTTCCTTGGGAGGGTCTCCTCTGAGTGA
TTGACTACCCGTCAGCGGGGGTCTTTCATTTGGGGGCTCGTCCGGGATCGGGAGACCCCTGCCCAGGGAC
CACCGACCCACCACCGGGAGGTAAGCTGGCTGCCTCGCGCGTTTCGGTGATGACGGTGAAAACCTCTGAC
ACATGCAGCTCCCGGAGACGGTCACAGCTTGTCTGTAAGCGGATGCCGGGAGCAGACAAGCCCGTCAGGG
CGCGTCAGCGGGTGTTGGCGGGTGTCGGGGCGCAGCCATGACCCAGTCACGTAGCGATAGCGGAGTGTAT
ACTGGCTTAACTATGCGGCATCAGAGCAGATTGTACTGAGAGTGCACCATATGCGGTGTGAAATACCGCA
CAGATGCGTAAGGAGAAAATACCGCATCAGGCGCTCTTCCGCTTCCTCGCTCACTGACTCGCTGCGCTCG
GTCGTTCGGCTGCGGCGAGCGGTATCAGCTCACTCAAAGGCGGTAATACGGTTATCCACAGAATCAGGGG
ATAACGCAGGAAAGAACATGTGAGCAAAAGGCCAGCAAAAGGCCAGGAACCGTAAAAAGGCCGCGTTGCT
GGCGTTTTTCCATAGGCTCCGCCCCCCTGACGAGCATCACAAAAATCGACGCTCAAGTCAGAGGTGGCGA
AACCCGACAGGACTATAAAGATACCAGGCGTTTCCCCCTGGAAGCTCCCTCGTGCGCTCTCCTGTTCCGA
CCCTGCCGCTTACCGGATACCTGTCCGCCTTTCTCCCTTCGGGAAGCGTGGCGCTTTCTCATAGCTCACG
CTGTAGGTATCTCAGTTCGGTGTAGGTCGTTCGCTCCAAGCTGGGCTGTGTGCACGAACCCCCCGTTCAG
CCCGACCGCTGCGCCTTATCCGGTAACTATCGTCTTGAGTCCAACCCGGTAAGACACGACTTATCGCCAC
TGGCAGCAGCCACTGGTAACAGGATTAGCAGAGCGAGGTATGTAGGCGGTGCTACAGAGTTCTTGAAGTG
GTGGCCTAACTACGGCTACACTAGAAGGACAGTATTTGGTATCTGCGCTCTGCTGAAGCCAGTTACCTTC
GGAAAAAGAGTTGGTAGCTCTTGATCCGGCAAACAAACCACCGCTGGTAGCGGTGGTTTTTTTGTTTGCA
AGCAGCAGATTACGCGCAGAAAAAAAGGATCTCAAGAAGATCCTTTGATCTTTTCTACGGGGTCTGACGC
TCAGTGGAACGAAAACTCACGTTAAGGGATTTTGGTCATGAGATTATCAAAAAGGATCTTCACCTAGATC
CTTTTAAATTAAAAATGAAGTTTTAAATCAATCTAAAGTATATATGAGTAAACTTGGTCTGACAGTTACC
AATGCTTAATCAGTGAGGCACCTATCTCAGCGATCTGTCTATTTCGTTCATCCATAGTTGCCTGACTCCC
CGTCGTGTAGATAACTACGATACGGGAGGGCTTACCATCTGGCCCCAGTGCTGCAATGATACCGCGAGAC
CCACGCTCACCGGCTCCAGATTTATCAGCAATAAACCAGCCAGCCGGAAGGGCCGAGCGCAGAAGTGGTC
CTGCAACTTTATCCGCCTCCATCCAGTCTATTAATTGTTGCCGGGAAGCTAGAGTAAGTAGTTCGCCAGT
TAATAGTTTGCGCAACGTTGTTGCCATTGCTGCAGGCATCGTGGTGTCACGCTCGTCGTTTGGTATGGCT
TCATTCAGCTCCGGTTCCCAACGATCAAGGCGAGTTACATGATCCCCCATGTTGTGCAAAAAAGCGGTTA
GCTCCTTCGGTCCTCCGATCGTTGTCAGAAGTAAGTTGGCCGCAGTGTTATCACTCATGGTTATGGCAGC
ACTGCATAATTCTCTTACTGTCATGCCATCCGTAAGATGCTTTTCTGTGACTGGTGAGTACTCAACCAAG
TCATTCTGAGAATAGTGTATGCGGCGACCGAGTTGCTCTTGCCCGGCGTCAACACGGGATAATACCGCGC
CACATAGCAGAACTTTAAAAGTGCTCATCATTGGAAAACGTTCTTCGGGGCGAAAACTCTCAAGGATCTT
ACCGCTGTTGAGATCCAGTTCGATGTAACCCACTCGTGCACCCAACTGATCTTCAGCATCTTTTACTTTC
ACCAGCGTTTCTGGGTGAGCAAAAACAGGAAGGCAAAATGCCGCAAAAAAGGGAATAAGGGCGACACGGA
AATGTTGAATACTCATACTCTTCCTTTTTCAATATTATTGAAGCATTTATCAGGGTTATTGTCTCATGAG
CGGATACATATTTGAATGTATTTAGAAAAATAAACAAATAGGGGTTCCGCGCACATTTCCCCGAAAAGTG
CCACCTGACGTCTAAGAAACCATTATTATCATGACATTAACCTATAAAAATAGGCGTATCACGAGGCCCT
TTCGTCTTCAAGAATTCATACCAGATCACCGAAAACTGTCCTCCAAATGTGTCCCCCTCACACTCCCAAA
TTCGCGGGCTTCTGCCTCTTAGACCACTCTACCCTATTCCCCACACTCACCGGAGCCAAAGCCGCGGCCC
TTCCGTTTCTTTGCTTTTGAAAGACCCCACCCGTAGGTGGCAAGCTAGCTTAAGTAACGCCACTTTGCAA
GGCATGGAAAAATACATAACTGAGAATAGAAAAGTTCAGATCAAGGTCAGGAACAAAGAAACAGCTGAAT
ACCAAACAGGATATCTGTGGTAAGCGGTTCCTGCCCCGGCTCAGGGCCAAGAACAGATGAGACAGCTGAG
TGATGGGCCAAACAGGATATCTGTGGTAAGCAGTTCCTGCCCCGGCTCGGGGCCAAGAACAGATGGTCCC
CAGATGCGGTCCAGCCCTCAGCAGTTTCTAGTGAATCATCAGATGTTTCCAGGGTGCCCCAAGGACCTGA
AAATGACCCTGTACCTTATTTGAACTAACCAATCAGTTCGCTTCTCGCTTCTGTTCGCGCGCTTCCGCTC
TCCGAGCTCAATAAAAGAGCCCACAACCCCTCACTCGGCGCGCCAGTCTTCCGATAGACTGCGTCGCCCG
GGTACCCGTATTCCCAATAAAGCCTCTTGCTGTTTGCATCCGAATCGTGGTCTCGCTGTTCCTTGGGAGG
GTCTCCTCTGAGTGATTGACTACCCACGACGGGGGTCTTTCATTTGGGGGCTCGTCCGGGATTTGGAGAC
CCCTGCCCAGGGACCACCGACCCACCACCGGGAGGTAAGCTGGCCAGCAACTTATCTGTGTCTGTCCGAT
TGTCTAGTGTCTATGTTTGATGTTATGCGCCTGCGTCTGTACTAGTTAGCTAACTAGCTCTGTATCTGGC
GGACCCGTGGTGGAACTGACGAGTTCTGAACACCCGGCCGCAACCCTGGGAGACGTCCCAGGGACTTTGG
GGGCCGTTTTTGTGGCCCGACCTGAGGAAGGGAGTCGATGTGGAATCCGACCCCGTCAGGATATGTGGTT
CTGGTAGGAGACGAGAACCTAAAACAGTTCCCGCCTCCGTCTGAATTTTTGCTTTCGGTTTGGAACCGAA
GCCGCGCGTCTTGTCTGCTGCAGCGCTGCAGCATCGTTCTGTGTTGTCTCTGTCTGACTGTGTTTCTGTA
TTTGTCTGAAAATTAGGGCCAGACTGTTACCACTCCCTTAAGTTTGACCTTAGGTCACTGGAAAGATGTC
GAGCGGATCGCTCACAACCAGTCGGTAGATGTCAAGAAGAGACGTTGGGTTACCTTCTGCTCTGCAGAAT
GGCCAACCTTTAACGTCGGATGGCCGCGAGACGGCACCTTTAACCGAGACCTCATCACCCAGGTTAAGAT
CAAGGTCTTTTCACCTGGCCCGCATGGACACCCAGACCAGGTCCCCTACATCGTGACCTGGGAAGCCTTG
GCTTTTGACCCCCCTCCCTGGGTCAAGCCCTTTGTACACCCTAAGCCTCCGCCTCCTCTTCCTCCATCCG
CCCCGTCTCTCCCCCTTGAACCTCCTCGTTCGACCCCGCCTCGATCCTCCCTTTATCCAGCCCTCACTCC
TTCTCTAGGCGCCGGAATTCCGATCTGATCAAGAGACAGGATGAGGATCGTTTCGCATGATTGAACAAGA
TGGATTGCACGCAGGTTCTCCGGCCGCTTGGGTGGAGAGGCTATTCGGCTATGACTGGGCACAACAGACA
ATCGGCTGCTCTGATGCCGCCGTGTTCCGGCTGTCAGCGCAGGGGCGCCCGGTTCTTTTTGTCAAGACCG
ACCTGTCCGGTGCCCTGAATGAACTGCAGGACGAGGCAGCGCGGCTATCGTGGCTGGCCACGACGGGCGT
TCCTTGCGCAGCTGTGCTCGACGTTGTCACTGAAGCGGGAAGGGACTGGCTGCTATTGGGCGAAGTGCCG
GGGCAGGATCTCCTGTCATCTCACCTTGCTCCTGCCGAGAAAGTATCCATCATGGCTGATGCAATGCGGC
GGCTGCATACGCTTGATCCGGCTACCTGCCCATTCGACCACCAAGCGAAACATCGCATCGAGCGAGCACG
TACTCGGATGGAAGCCGGTCTTGTCGATCAGGATGATCTGGACGAAGAGCATCAGGGGCTCGCGCCAGCC
GAACTGTTCGCCAGGCTCAAGGCGCGCATGCCCGACGGCGAGGATCTCGTCGTGACCCATGGCGATGCCT
GCTTGCCGAATATCATGGTGGAAAATGGCCGCTTTTCTGGATTCATCGACTGTGGCCGGCTGGGTGTGGC
GGACCGCTATCAGGACATAGCGTTGGCTACCCGTGATATTGCTGAAGAGCTTGGCGGCGAATGGGCTGAC
CGCTTCCTCGTGCTTTACGGTATCGCCGCTCCCGATTCGCAGCGCATCGCCTTCTATCGCCTTCTTGACG
AGTTCTTCTGAGCGGGACTCTGGGGTTCGAATAGTAATCAATTACGGGGTCATTAGTTCATAGCCCATAT
ATGGAGTTCCG
Features (pLannotate 1.2.2; 18 found; start..end, strand, type, name):
      1..304     +  enhancer       CMV enhancer: human cytomegalovirus immediate early enhancer
    305..508     +  promoter       CMV promoter: human cytomegalovirus (CMV) immediate early promoter
    531..558     +  misc_feature   MCS (fragment): multiple cloning site
    616..1320    +  CDS            mApple: mApple is a basic (constitutively fluorescent) red fluorescent protein published in 2008, derived from Discosoma sp.. It is reported to be a rapidly-maturing monomer with high acid sensitivity.
   1397..1990    +  LTR            LTR: long terminal repeat from Moloney murine leukemia virus
   2059..2099    +  CDS            rop (fragment): Rop protein, which maintains plasmids at low copy number; rop
   2201..2341    +  misc_feature   bom: basis of mobility region from pBR322
   2527..3115    -  rep_origin     ori: high-copy-number ColE1/pMB1/pBR322/pUC origin of replication
   3286..4146    -  CDS            AmpR: β-lactamase; bla; confers resistance to ampicillin, carbenicillin, and related antibiotics
   4147..4251    -  promoter       AmpR promoter: bla
   4498..4605    +  LTR            3' LTR (ΔU3) (fragment): self-inactivating 3' long terminal repeat (LTR) from Moloney murine leukemia virus
   4622..4679    +  LTR            LTR (fragment): long terminal repeat from Moloney murine leukemia virus
   4693..4756    +  LTR            LTR (fragment): long terminal repeat from Moloney murine leukemia virus
   4909..5084    +  LTR            5' LTR (truncated): truncated long terminal repeat from Moloney murine sarcoma virus
   5206..5480    +  misc_feature   MESV Ψ (fragment): packaging signal of murine embryonic stem cell virus
   5547..5963    +  CDS            gag (truncated): truncated Moloney murine leukemia virus (MMLV) gag gene lacking the start codon
   6007..6798    +  CDS            neo: KKA2_KLEPN - Also known as kan, nptII. Experimental evidence at protein level: Swiss-Prot protein existence level 1. Resistance to kanamycin, neomycin, paromomycin, ribostamycin, butirosin and gentamicin B. From Klebsiella pneumoniae.
   6820..6871    +  enhancer       CMV enhancer (fragment): human cytomegalovirus immediate early enhancer
