[The description below was written by a language model from this plasmid's Addgene catalogue record and pLannotate feature annotations shown in this document.]
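Description:
pLNCX2-lifeact-mAPPLE is a gammaretroviral (Moloney murine leukemia/sarcoma virus-based) expression vector built on the Clontech pLNCX2 backbone and used to label filamentous actin with a red fluorescent protein in mammalian cells. In bacteria it is maintained through a ColE1/pMB1-type origin with an adjacent bom region and a rop fragment, and it is selected with ampicillin via the β-lactamase gene. The catalogue lists it as low copy, although the origin is annotated as a high-copy type. The catalogue gives 6,100 bp for both backbone and total size, whereas the sequenced record is 6,871 nt, so the listed total evidently does not account for the insert.

The proviral region follows the classic L-N-C-X layout. A 5' LTR is followed by a packaging signal that extends into a truncated gag lacking its start codon, which allows the genomic RNA to be efficiently packaged when the plasmid is introduced into a packaging cell line supplying gag, pol and env in trans. The LTR-driven transcript also expresses the neomycin phosphotransferase gene, allowing G418 selection of transduced cells. Downstream, an internal human CMV immediate early enhancer/promoter drives the synthetic insert, and a full MMLV 3' LTR closes the provirus. The annotation identifies the mApple coding sequence after a residual cloning site. The short Lifeact actin-binding peptide is not annotated separately, but presumably lies in the unannotated stretch just upstream of mApple, consistent with the construct name.

The stated purpose is fluorescent labelling of actin. Stable transduction with this vector suits live imaging of actin-rich structures, and the associated publication concerns invadopodium formation and melanoma invasion.
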