Addgene plasmid #89820: pLNCX2-lifeact-mAPPLE
Purpose: mAPPLE labeled fluorescent actin
Depositing lab: Shengyu Yang. Depositing organization: H. Lee Moffitt Cancer Center and Research Institute. Publication: STIM1- and Orai1-mediated Ca(2+) oscillation orchestrates invadopodium formation and melanoma invasion. Sun J, Lu F, He H, Shen J, Messina J, Mathew R, Wang D, Sarnaik AA, Chang WC, Kim M, Cheng H, Yang S. J Cell Biol. 2014 Nov 24;207(4):535-48. doi: 10.1083/jcb.201407082. Epub 2014 Nov 17. PubMed 25404747.
Backbone
  Vector backbone: pLNCX2
  Backbone manufacturer: Clontech
  Backbone size w/o insert (bp): 6100
  Total vector size (bp): 6100
  Vector type: Retroviral
  Selectable markers: Neomycin (select with G418)
Growth in bacteria
  Bacterial resistance: Ampicillin, 100 μg/mL
  Growth temperature: 37°C
  Growth strain: NEB Stable
  Copy number: Low Copy
Gene/Insert
  Gene/Insert name: lifeact-mAPPLE
  Species: Synthetic
Terms and licenses: Academic/Nonprofit Terms; Industry Terms: Not Available to Industry
How to cite: pLNCX2-lifeact-mAPPLE was a gift from Shengyu Yang (Addgene plasmid # 89820 ; http://n2t.net/addgene:89820 ; RRID:Addgene_89820)
